>Addgene plasmid #204288 | pHIS3p:yomRuby3-Tub1+3'UTR::LEU2 | addgene full sequence | sequence record 401344 | Addgene NGS Result
AACACCCGCTGACGCGCCCTGACGGGCTTGTCTGCTCCCGGCATCCGCTTACAGACAAGCTGTGACCGTC
TCCGGGAGCTGCATGTGTCAGAGGTTTTCACCGTCATCACCGAAACGCGCGAGACGAAAGGGCCTCGTGA
TACGCCTATTTTTATAGGTTAATGTCATGATAATAATGGTTTCTTAGACGTCAGGTGGCACTTTTCGGGG
AAATGTGCGCGGAACCCCTATTTGTTTATTTTTCTAAATACATTCAAATATGTATCCGCTCATGAGACAA
TAACCCTGATAAATGCTTCAATAATATTGAAAAAGGAAGAGTATGAGTATTCAACATTTCCGTGTCGCCC
TTATTCCCTTTTTTGCGGCATTTTGCCTTCCTGTTTTTGCTCACCCAGAAACGCTGGTGAAAGTAAAAGA
TGCTGAAGATCAGTTGGGTGCACGAGTGGGTTACATCGAACTGGATCTCAACAGCGGTAAGATCCTTGAG
AGTTTTCGCCCCGAAGAACGTTTTCCAATGATGAGCACTTTTAAAGTTCTGCTATGTGGCGCGGTATTAT
CCCGTATTGACGCCGGGCAAGAGCAACTCGGTCGCCGCATACACTATTCTCAGAATGACTTGGTTGAGTA
CTCACCAGTCACAGAAAAGCATCTTACGGATGGCATGACAGTAAGAGAATTATGCAGTGCTGCCATAACC
ATGAGTGATAACACTGCGGCCAACTTACTTCTGACAACGATCGGAGGACCGAAGGAGCTAACCGCTTTTT
TGCACAACATGGGGGATCATGTAACTCGCCTTGATCGTTGGGAACCGGAGCTGAATGAAGCCATACCAAA
CGACGAGCGTGACACCACGATGCCTGTAGCAATGGCAACAACGTTGCGCAAACTATTAACTGGCGAACTA
CTTACTCTAGCTTCCCGGCAACAATTAATAGACTGGATGGAGGCGGATAAAGTTGCAGGACCACTTCTGC
GCTCGGCCCTTCCGGCTGGCTGGTTTATTGCTGATAAATCTGGAGCCGGTGAGCGTGGGTCTCGCGGTAT
CATTGCAGCACTGGGGCCAGATGGTAAGCCCTCCCGTATCGTAGTTATCTACACGACGGGGAGTCAGGCA
ACTATGGATGAACGAAATAGACAGATCGCTGAGATAGGTGCCTCACTGATTAAGCATTGGTAACTGTCAG
ACCAAGTTTACTCATATATACTTTAGATTGATTTAAAACTTCATTTTTAATTTAAAAGGATCTAGGTGAA
GATCCTTTTTGATAATCTCATGACCAAAATCCCTTAACGTGAGTTTTCGTTCCACTGAGCGTCAGACCCC
GTAGAAAAGATCAAAGGATCTTCTTGAGATCCTTTTTTTCTGCGCGTAATCTGCTGCTTGCAAACAAAAA
AACCACCGCTACCAGCGGTGGTTTGTTTGCCGGATCAAGAGCTACCAACTCTTTTTCCGAAGGTAACTGG
CTTCAGCAGAGCGCAGATACCAAATACTGTTCTTCTAGTGTAGCCGTAGTTAGGCCACCACTTCAAGAAC
TCTGTAGCACCGCCTACATACCTCGCTCTGCTAATCCTGTTACCAGTGGCTGCTGCCAGTGGCGATAAGT
CGTGTCTTACCGGGTTGGACTCAAGACGATAGTTACCGGATAAGGCGCAGCGGTCGGGCTGAACGGGGGG
TTCGTGCACACAGCCCAGCTTGGAGCGAACGACCTACACCGAACTGAGATACCTACAGCGTGAGCTATGA
GAAAGCGCCACGCTTCCCGAAGGGAGAAAGGCGGACAGGTATCCGGTAAGCGGCAGGGTCGGAACAGGAG
AGCGCACGAGGGAGCTTCCAGGGGGAAACGCCTGGTATCTTTATAGTCCTGTCGGGTTTCGCCACCTCTG
ACTTGAGCGTCGATTTTTGTGATGCTCGTCAGGGGGGCGGAGCCTATGGAAAAACGCCAGCAACGCGGCC
TTTTTACGGTTCCTGGCCTTTTGCTGGCCTTTTGCTCACATGTTCTTTCCTGCGTTATCCCCTGATTCTG
TGGATAACCGTATTACCGCCTTTGAGTGAGCTGATACCGCTCGCCGCAGCCGAACGACCGAGCGCAGCGA
GTCAGTGAGCGAGGAAGCGGAAGAGCGCCCAATACGCAAACCGCCTCTCCCCGCGCGTTGGCCGATTCAT
TAATGCAGGTTAACCTGGCTTATCGAAATTAATACGACTCACTATAGGGAGACCGGCAGATCCGCGGCCG
CATAGGCCACTAGTTAACTATGCGGCATCAGAGCAGATTGTACTGAGAGTGCACCATATCGACTACGTCG
TTAAGGCCGTTTCTGACAGAGTAAAATTCTTGAGGGAACTTTCACCATTATGGGAAATGGTTCAAGAAGG
TATTGACTTAAACTCCATCAAATGGTCAGGTCATTGAGTGTTTTTTATTTGTTGTATTTTTTTTTTTTTA
GAGAAAATCCTCCAATATATAAATTAGGAATCATAGTTTCATGATTTTCTGTTACACCTAACTTTTTGTG
TGGTGCCCTCCTCCTTGTCAATATTAATGTTAAAGTGCAATTCTTTTTCCTTATCACGTTGAGCCATTAG
TATCAATTTGCTTACCTGTATTCCTTTACATCCTCCTTTTTCTCCTTCTTGATAAATGTATGTAGATTGC
GTATATAGTTTCGTCTACCCTATGAACATATTCCATTTTGTAATTTCGTGTCGTTTCTATTATGAATTTC
ATTTATAAAGTTTATGTACAAATATCATAAAAAAAGAGAATCTTTTTAAGCAAGGATTTTCTTAACTTCT
TCGGCGACAGCATCACCGACTTCGGTGGTACTGTTGGAACCACCTAAATCACCAGTTCTGATACCTGCAT
CCAAAACCTTTTTAACTGCATCTTCAATGGCCTTACCTTCTTCAGGCAAGTTCAATGACAATTTCAACAT
CATTGCAGCAGACAAGATAGTGGCGATAGGGTTGACCTTATTCTTTGGCAAATCTGGAGCAGAACCGTGG
CATGGTTCGTACAAACCAAATGCGGTGTTCTTGTCTGGCAAAGAGGCCAAGGACGCAGATGGCAACAAAC
CCAAGGAACCTGGGATAACGGAGGCTTCATCGGAGATGATATCACCAAACATGTTGCTGGTGATTATAAT
ACCATTTAGGTGGGTTGGGTTCTTAACTAGGATCATGGCGGCAGAATCAATCAATTGATGTTGAACCTTC
AATGTAGGGAATTCGTTCTTGATGGTTTCCTCCACAGTTTTTCTCCATAATCTTGAAGAGGCCAAAACAT
TAGCTTTATCCAAGGACCAAATAGGCAATGGTGGCTCATGTTGTAGGGCCATGAAAGCGGCCATTCTTGT
GATTCTTTGCACTTCTGGAACGGTGTATTGTTCACTATCCCAAGCGACACCATCACCATCGTCTTCCTTT
CTCTTACCAAAGTAAATACCTCCCACTAATTCTCTGACAACAACGAAGTCAGTACCTTTAGCAAATTGTG
GCTTGATTGGAGATAAGTCTAAAAGAGAGTCGGATGCAAAGTTACATGGTCTTAAGTTGGCGTACAATTG
AAGTTCTTTACGGATTTTTAGTAAACCTTGTTCAGGTCTAACACTACCGGTACCCCATTTAGGACCACCC
ACAGCACCTAACAAAACGGCATCAGCCTTCTTGGAGGCTTCCAGCGCCTCATCTGGAAGTGGAACACCTG
TAGCATCGATAGCAGCACCACCAATTAAATGATTTTCGAAATCGAACTTGACATTGGAACGAACATCAGA
AATAGCTTTAAGAACCTTAATGGCTTCGGCTGTGATTTCTTGACCAACGTGGTCACCTGGCAAAACGACG
ATCTTCTTAGGGGCAGACATTAGAATGGTATATCCTTGAAATATATATATATATATTGCTGAAATGTAAA
AGGTAAGAAAAGTTAGAAAGTAAGACGATTGCTAACCACCTATTGGAAAAAACAATAGGTCCTTAAATAA
TATTGTCAACTTCAAGTATTGTGATGCAAGCATTTAGTCATGAACGCTTCTCTATTCTATATGAAAAGCC
GGTTCCGGCGCTCTCACCTTTCCTTTTTCTCCCAATTTTTCAGTTGAAAAAGGTATATGCGTCAGGCGAC
CTCTGAAATTAACAAAAAATTTCCAGTCATCGAATTTGATTCTGTGCGATAGCGCCCCTGTGTGTTCTCG
TTATGTTGAGGAAAAAAATAATGGTTGCTAAGAGATTCGAACTCTTGCATCTTACGATACCTGAGTATTC
CCACAGTTAACTGCGGTCAAGATATTTCTTGAATCAGGCGCCTTAGACCGCTCGGCCAAACAACCAATTA
CTTGTTGAGAAATAGAGTATAATTATCCTATAAATATAACGTTTTTGAACACACATGAACAAGGAAGTAC
AGGACAATTGATTTTGAAGAGAATGTGGATTTTGATGTAATTGTTGGGATTCCATTTTTAATAAGGCAAT
AATATTAGGTATGTAGATATACTAGAAGTTCTCCTCGACCGGTCGATATGCGGTGTGAAATACCGCACAG
ATGCGTAAGGAGAAAATACCGCATCAGGGGCGCGCCTTAATTAACCACTAAAGGGAACAAAAGCTGGTAC
CCTATTACTCTTGGCCTCCTCTAGTACACTCTATATTTTTTTATGCCTCGGTAATGATTTTCATTTTTTT
TTTCCACCTAGCGGATGACTCTTTTTTTTTCTTAGCGATTGGCATTATCACATAATGAATTATACATTAT
ATAAAGTAATGTGATTTCTTCGAAGAATATACTAAAAAATGAGCAGGCAAGATAAACGAAGGCAAAGCGA
GCTCATGGTGTCCAAAGGAGAGGAGTTAATCAAGGAAAACATGAGAATGAAAGTTGTCATGGAGGGCTCC
GTTAATGGTCACCAATTCAAGTGTACAGGGGAAGGTGAAGGTCGTCCTTACGAAGGTGTGCAAACTATGA
GAATTAAAGTAATTGAAGGCGGACCACTACCATTTGCATTTGACATTCTGGCAACGTCATTCATGTACGG
ATCACGAACTTTCATCAAGTACCCTGCGGATATACCAGACTTTTTCAAGCAATCTTTTCCAGAGGGTTTT
ACATGGGAAAGGGTTACAAGATACGAAGATGGGGGTGTCGTCACAGTTACCCAAGATACTTCATTAGAAG
ATGGCGAACTTGTCTATAATGTGAAAGTAAGAGGGGTGAATTTTCCTTCTAACGGACCTGTGATGCAGAA
AAAGACCAAAGGTTGGGAACCAAATACTGAAATGATGTACCCAGCTGATGGAGGTTTGAGAGGCTACACA
GATATTGCGCTTAAAGTTGATGGTGGAGGTCATTTGCATTGTAATTTTGTTACCACTTATCGTTCTAAAA
AGACTGTTGGCAATATCAAAATGCCAGGAGTGCATGCTGTAGACCACAGACTAGAAAGAATTGAAGAGAG
CGATAACGAAACCTATGTTGTACAGAGAGAGGTGGCCGTAGCCAAATATTCTAACTTAGGCGGTGGTATG
GATGAATTGTATAAGAGGCCTATGAGAGAAGTTATTAGTATTAATGGTATGTTCGATTTGCCCGTCCAGG
CTAGATCTTTTTTTTGTTAGTTCATTTTGGCGTTTCATCTTTCATTACTAACTTCAACGCAAAATTTTTT
TTTTTTTGATTTCTCTTTACAGTCGGTCAAGCTGGTTGTCAGATTGGTAATGCCTGTTGGGAATTATATT
CCCTTGAGCACGGTATTAAGCCGGATGGACATCTAGAAGATGGCCTTTCAAAGCCGAAGGGAGGAGAAGA
GGGTTTCTCCACGTTTTTCCATGAAACCGGCTACGGTAAGTTCGTTCCAAGGGCTATTTACGTGGATTTA
GAGCCCAACGTTATTGACGAAGTCCGTAACGGTCCTTACAAGGACTTGTTCCATCCAGAACAGTTGATCA
GTGGTAAGGAGGACGCGGCTAATAATTATGCAAGAGGCCATTACACCGTTGGTAGAGAAATTTTGGGCGA
TGTTCTGGATAGGATTAGAAAACTGGCAGACCAATGTGATGGGTTACAAGGGTTCTTGTTTACCCATTCT
CTTGGTGGTGGTACTGGTTCCGGTCTAGGGTCCTTACTGTTGGAAGAACTATCCGCTGAATACGGTAAGA
AATCCAAGCTGGAATTTGCCGTATACCCTGCTCCACAAGTGTCTACTTCTGTGGTTGAGCCTTACAACAC
AGTTTTAACTACACATACTACATTGGAACATGCAGATTGTACTTTCATGGTCGATAATGAGGCTATTTAC
GACATGTGCAAAAGAAACTTGGATATCCCAAGACCAAGCTTTGCAAACTTAAACAACCTAATTGCTCAAG
TGGTATCATCTGTTACAGCATCATTGAGATTCGACGGTTCATTAAATGTAGATTTGAACGAATTTCAAAC
CAATTTGGTTCCATATCCAAGAATTCATTTCCCCTTAGTTTCATATTCTCCAGTCTTATCCAAATCAAAG
GCATTCCATGAGTCCAACTCTGTGTCAGAAATTACAAACGCTTGTTTTGAACCTGGTAACCAGATGGTCA
AGTGTGATCCAAGAGATGGTAAATACATGGCTACTTGTCTGTTATACAGGGGTGATGTGGTAACAAGAGA
TGTTCAAAGAGCTGTCGAGCAGGTGAAAAACAAGAAGACCGTCCAATTGGTTGATTGGTGTCCAACTGGT
TTCAAGATCGGTATTTGCTACGAACCTCCAACTGCCACACCAAACTCACAATTGGCCACTGTGGATAGGG
CCGTCTGTATGTTGTCAAATACCACATCCATTGCTGAGGCTTGGAAGAGAATCGATAGAAAATTCGATTT
AATGTATGCCAAACGTGCTTTCGTCCACTGGTATGTCGGTGAAGGTATGGAAGAAGGTGAATTCACCGAA
GCTAGAGAAGATTTGGCTGCTTTAGAAAGAGATTACATCGAAGTGGGTGCCGACTCATACGCTGAGGAAG
AGGAATTTTAAGGTTCACTCTCGCCCCCAACCTCCTTATCCTTTCTATATTTCAAGTATATTGTAAAAAA
AAAAATTCCCCCTACTGTTATATCTCTTTGGTGATATCTTATCTATAATCTACTTATTATATTTCTCTAA
TATCTATGTACAAAAAATAAAAAAAAAAACCATTCTCCTTCTCTAACCTGCATTTGATGAAAGCTTAGTA
AGTCTCATCGTAGTTGATGGGCCAAAGACATTTGTACTTGTTTCATCAGATTCTTACATCACCCATTTCC
ATGATTATTTCACGGATTTCATTAGTAATTGCATTTTTGTATCCCTAGTTCCTTTTCTCCCGCCTTGCCG
TCGAATTGAAAAAAAAAATGGAAATGAGGACATCTTCCATTGATATCCAGGACAAAGCAAGAGTAGAAGT
AACTATTAGCAAGGAGAATTCCAAAAATAGTGAACTTCAAGGTAAGCAGATCTATAGTTTCAATATCTGA
TTTTCTGCTTTTCAAAACTTAAAATTCATTAGAAGGTAAAACAAGAACCCGTAAAATTAAAGTTACCGAT
ATTATCAGGTTTTTCACCCCATGTCTACTATCCCATTTAGAAAGAACTATGTGTTCAAAAACTGGGCCGG
TCGACCTGCAGCGTACGAAGCTTCAGCTGGCGGCCGCGTTCTATAGTGTCACCTAAATCGTATGTGTATG
ATACATAAGGTTATGTATTAATTGTAGCCGCGTTCTAACGACAATATGTCCATATGGTGCACTCTCAGTA
CAATCTGCTCTGATGCCGCATAGTTAAGCCAGCCCCGACACCCGCC
Features (pLannotate 1.2.2; 18 found; start..end, strand, type, name):
     88..123     -  CDS            rop (fragment): Rop protein, which maintains plasmids at low copy number; rop
    218..322     +  promoter       AmpR promoter: bla
    323..1183    +  CDS            AmpR: β-lactamase; bla; confers resistance to ampicillin, carbenicillin, and related antibiotics
   1354..1942    +  rep_origin     ori: high-copy-number ColE1/pMB1/pBR322/pUC origin of replication
   2125..2178    +  CDS            lacI (fragment): lac repressor; lacI; The lac repressor binds to the lac operator to inhibit transcription in E. coli. This inhibition can be relieved by adding lactose or isopropyl-β-D-thiogalactopyranoside (IPTG).
   2200..2218    +  promoter       T7 promoter: promoter for bacteriophage T7 RNA polymerase
   2254..2299    +  misc_feature   bom (fragment): basis of mobility region from pBR322
   2298..2414    +  CDS            NFS1 (fragment): NFS1_YEAST - Also known as SPL1 From Saccharomyces cerevisiae (strain ATCC 204508 / S288c) (Baker's yeast).
   2776..3870    -  CDS            LEU2: 3-isopropylmalate dehydrogenase, required for leucine biosynthesis; S. cerevisiae LEU2; yeast auxotrophic marker
   3871..4278    -  promoter       LEU2 promoter: S. cerevisiae LEU2
   4418..4495    -  CDS            YO192_YEAST (fragment): Experimental evidence at protein level: Swiss-Prot protein existence level 1. From Saccharomyces cerevisiae (strain ATCC 204508 / S288c) (Baker's yeast).
   4526..4578    +  misc_feature   bom (fragment): basis of mobility region from pBR322
   4641..4827    +  promoter       HIS3 promoter: S. cerevisiae HIS3
   4835..5545    +  CDS            mRuby3: mRuby3 is a basic (constitutively fluorescent) red fluorescent protein published in 2016, derived from Entacmaea quadricolor. It has low acid sensitivity.
   5692..7008    +  CDS            TUB1: TBA1_YEAST - Experimental evidence at protein level: Swiss-Prot protein existence level 1. Tubulin is the major constituent of microtubules. It binds two moles of GTP, one at an exchangeable site on the beta chain and one at a non-exchangeable site on the alpha chain. From Saccharomyces cerevisiae (strain ATCC 204508 / S288c) (Baker's yeast).
   7581..7646    +  CDS            ALO1 (fragment): ALO_YEAST - Experimental evidence at protein level: Swiss-Prot protein existence level 1. Can oxidize L-gulono-1,4-lactone as well as D-arabinono-1,4- lactone and L-galactono-1,4-lactone. From Saccharomyces cerevisiae (strain ATCC 204508 / S288c) (Baker's yeast).
   7670..7688    -  promoter       SP6 promoter: promoter for bacteriophage SP6 RNA polymerase
   7751..7802    -  misc_feature   bom (fragment): basis of mobility region from pBR322
