[The description below was written by a language model from this plasmid's Addgene catalogue record and pLannotate feature annotations shown in this document.]
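Description:
pHIS3p:yomRuby3-Tub1+3'UTR::LEU2 is a yeast integrating plasmid for fluorescently labelling microtubules in Saccharomyces cerevisiae. It is propagated in E. coli through a high-copy ColE1/pUC-type origin and selected with ampicillin via the β-lactamase gene. No yeast replication origin or centromere is annotated, which fits its stated purpose of integrating at the endogenous TUB1 locus rather than being maintained episomally. Yeast transformants are selected by leucine prototrophy, conferred by a LEU2 cassette with its own promoter, oriented opposite to the tubulin fusion.

The payload is a yeast codon-optimized version of the red fluorescent protein mRuby3 fused to the N terminus of Tub1, the major alpha-tubulin, and driven by the HIS3 promoter. The TUB1 coding annotation is followed by several hundred bases of downstream sequence corresponding to the TUB1 3'UTR named in the construct, and a short fragment of the gene ALO1 is annotated near its end. There is a gap between the mRuby3 and TUB1 annotations, but the record does not say what lies in it. T7 and SP6 promoters flank the yeast portion as remnants of the cloning vector. The small rop, lacI, bom, NFS1 and YO192 fragments appear to be backbone remnants or sequence flanking the marker, not functional elements.

According to the depositor, the plasmid derives from an earlier yomRuby2-TUB1 construct, modified by Gibson assembly to swap the selectable marker and introduce a synthesized yomRuby3. It is suited to live-cell imaging of spindle and microtubule dynamics, and the associated publication used it in a study of meiosis II spindle disassembly.
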