Addgene plasmid #204288: pHIS3p:yomRuby3-Tub1+3'UTR::LEU2
Purpose: yeast codon optimized mRuby3 alpha-tubulin plasmid for integration into the endogenous TUB1 ORF
Depositing lab: Linda Huang. Depositing organization: University of Massachusetts, Boston. Publication: Meiosis II spindle disassembly requires two distinct pathways. Seitz BC, Mucelli X, Majano M, Wallis Z, Dodge AC, Carmona C, Durant M, Maynard S, Huang LS. Mol Biol Cell. 2023 Sep 1;34(10):ar98. doi: 10.1091/mbc.E23-03-0096. Epub 2023 Jul 12. PubMed 37436806.
Backbone
  Vector backbone: pHIS3p:yomRUBY2-TUB1+3’UTR from Markus et al., 2015 Traffic 16: 773-786
  Vector type: Yeast Expression
  Selectable markers: LEU2
Growth in bacteria
  Bacterial resistance: Ampicillin, 100 μg/mL
  Growth temperature: 37°C
  Growth strain: DH5alpha
  Copy number: Unknown
Gene/Insert
  Gene/Insert name: pHIS3p:yomRuby3-Tub1+3'UTR::LEU2 (alt name: yomRuby3-Tub1)
  Species: S. cerevisiae (budding yeast)
  Insert size (bp): 2795
  Promoter: pHis3
  Tag / fusion protein: mRuby3 (N terminal on insert)
  Cloning method: Gibson Cloning
  Sequencing primers: 5′ tagcgattggcattatcac; 3′ SP6
Terms and licenses: Academic/Nonprofit Terms; Industry Terms: Not Available to Industry
Depositor comments: The backbone is from Markus, et al., (2015) Traffice 16: 773-786. We swapped the marker and added in yomRuby3, which we had synthesized.
How to cite: pHIS3p:yomRuby3-Tub1+3'UTR::LEU2 was a gift from Linda Huang (Addgene plasmid # 204288 ; http://n2t.net/addgene:204288 ; RRID:Addgene_204288)
